>Addgene plasmid #153204 | RV-Syn-Dio-mVenus | addgene full sequence | sequence record 298905 | Addgene NGS Result
CGACTTTAGTACCGCGGACAGAGCCTTCGCCCCCGCTGCCGGCGCGCGCCACCACCTCCCCAGCACCAAA
GGCGGGCTGACGTCACTCTCCAGCCCTCCCCAAACTCCCCTACCTCACCGCCTTGGTCGCGTCCGTGCAG
CGGTGAGTCCAGTCGGGCCGCACCACAAGAGGTGCAAGATAGGGGGGTGCAGGCGCGACCATACGCTCTG
CGGCGGCAGAGCCTCAGCGCTGCCTCAGTCTGCAGCGGGCAGCAGAGGAGTCGCGTCGTGCCAGAGAGCG
CCGCCGTGCTCCTGAGCCCCTTGCGCTCCGCCCCCGCGGCCCACCGACCCACTGCCCCTTGGATCCGGAA
TAACTTCGTATAGGATACTTTATACGAAGTTATGCAGAATGGTAGCTGGATTGTAGCTGCTATTAGCAAT
ATGAAACCTCTTAATAACTTCGTATAGCATACATTATACGAAGTTATTTAATTAATTACTTGTACAGCTC
GTCCATGCCGAGAGTGATCCCGGCGGCGGTCACGAACTCCAGCAGGACCATGTGATCGCGCTTCTCGTTG
GGGTCTTTGCTCAGGGCGGACTGGTAGCTCAGGTAGTGGTTGTCGGGCAGCAGCACGGGGCCGTCGCCGA
TGGGGGTGTTCTGCTGGTAGTGGTCGGCGAGCTGCACGCCGCCGTCCTCGATGTTGTGGCGGATCTTGAA
GTTGGCCTTGATGCCGTTCTTCTGCTTGTCGGCGGTGATATAGACGTTGTGGCTGTTGTAGTTGTACTCC
AGCTTGTGCCCCAGGATGTTGCCGTCCTCCTTGAAGTCGATGCCCTTCAGCTCGATGCGGTTCACCAGGG
TGTCGCCCTCGAACTTCACCTCGGCGCGGGTCTTGTAGTTGCCGTCGTCCTTGAAGAAGATGGTGCGCTC
CTGGACGTAGCCTTCGGGCATGGCGGACTTGAAGAAGTCGTGCTGCTTCATGTGGTCGGGGTAGCGGGCG
AAGCACTGCAGGCCGTAGCCCAGGGTGGTCACGAGGGTGGGCCAGGGCACGGGCAGCTTGCCGGTGGTGC
AGATCAGCTTCAGGGTCAGCTTGCCGTAGGTGGCATCGCCCTCGCCCTCGCCGGACACGCTGAACTTGTG
GCCGTTTACGTCGCCGTCCAGCTCGACCAGGATGGGCACCACCCCGGTGAACAGCTCCTCGCCCTTGCTC
ACCATGATCTTTTGGTCCTCATCATTCTTTTCAACCTGTTTGGTTCTTCTCATACAGCACAGCATGGTGG
CGCGCCGCGATAACTTCGTATAAAGTATCCTATACGAAGTTATTTGCCTTAACCCAGAAATTATCACTGT
TATTCTTTAGAATGGTGCAAAGAATAACTTCGTATAATGTATGCTATACGAAGTTATGTTTAAACCAATC
AACCTCTGGATTACAAAATTTGTGAAAGATTGACTGGTATTCTTAACTATGTTGCTCCTTTTACGCTATG
TGGATACGCTGCTTTAATGCCTTTGTATCATGCTATTGCTTCCCGTATGGCTTTCATTTTCTCCTCCTTG
TATAAATCCTGGTTGCTGTCTCTTTATGAGGAGTTGTGGCCCGTTGTCAGGCAACGTGGCGTGGTGTGCA
CTGTGTTTGCTGACGCAACCCCCACTGGTTGGGGCATTGCCACCACCTGTCAGCTCCTTTCCGGGACTTT
CGCTTTCCCCCTCCCTATTGCCACGGCGGAACTCATCGCCGCCTGCCTTGCCCGCTGCTGGACAGGGGCT
CGGCTGTTGGGCACTGACAATTCCGTGGTGTTGTCGGGGAAGCTGACGTCCTTTCCATGGCTGCTCGCCT
GTGTTGCCACCTGGATTCTGCGCGGGACGTCCTTCTGCTACGTCCCTTCGGCCCTCAATCCAGCGGACCT
TCCTTCCCGCGGCCTGCTGCCGGCTCTGCGGCCTCTTCCGCGTCTTCGCCTTCGCCCTCAGACGAGTCGG
ATCTCCCTTTGGGCCGCCTCCCCGCCTGGAATTCGAGCTCGAGCTTGTTAACATCGATAAAATAAAAGAT
TTTATTTAGTCTCCAGAAAAAGGGGGGAATGAAAGACCCCACCTGTAGGTTTGGCAAGCTAGCTTAAGTA
ACGCCATTTTGCAAGGCATGGAAAAATACATAACTGAGAATAGAGAAGTTCAGATCAAGGTCAGGAACAG
ATGGAACAGCTGAATATGGGCCAAACAGGATATCTGTGGTAAGCAGTTCCTGCCCCGGCTCAGGGCCAAG
AACAGATGGAACAGCTGAATATGGGCCAAACAGGATATCTGTGGTAAGCAGTTCCTGCCCCGGCTCAGGG
CCAAGAACAGATGGTCCCCAGATGCGGTCCAGCCCTCAGCAGTTTCTAGAGAACCATCAGATGTTTCCAG
GGTGCCCCAAGGACCTGAAATGACCCTGTGCCTTATTTGAACTAACCAATCAGTTCGCTTCTCGCTTCTG
TTCGCGCGCTTCTGCTCCCCGAGCTCAATAAAAGAGCCCACAACCCCTCACTCGGGGCGCCAGTCCTCCG
ATTGACTGAGTCGCCCGGGTACCCGTGTATCCAATAAACCCTCTTGCAGTTGCATCCGACTTGTGGTCTC
GCTGTTCCTTGGGAGGGTCTCCTCTGAGTGATTGACTACCCGTCAGCGGGGGTCTTTCACATGCAGCATG
TATCAAAATTAATTTGGTTTTTTTTCTTAAGTATTTACATTAAATGGCCATAGTTGCATTAATGAATCGG
CCAACGCGCGGGGAGAGGCGGTTTGCGTATTGGGCGCTCTTCCGCTTCCTCGCTCACTGACTCGCTGCGC
TCGGTCGTTCGGCTGCGGCGAGCGGTATCAGCTCACTCAAAGGCGGTAATACGGTTATCCACAGAATCAG
GGGATAACGCAGGAAAGAACATGTGAGCAAAAGGCCAGCAAAAGGCCAGGAACCGTAAAAAGGCCGCGTT
GCTGGCGTTTTTCCATAGGCTCCGCCCCCCTGACGAGCATCACAAAAATCGACGCTCAAGTCAGAGGTGG
CGAAACCCGACAGGACTATAAAGATACCAGGCGTTTCCCCCTGGAAGCTCCCTCGTGCGCTCTCCTGTTC
CGACCCTGCCGCTTACCGGATACCTGTCCGCCTTTCTCCCTTCGGGAAGCGTGGCGCTTTCTCATAGCTC
ACGCTGTAGGTATCTCAGTTCGGTGTAGGTCGTTCGCTCCAAGCTGGGCTGTGTGCACGAACCCCCCGTT
CAGCCCGACCGCTGCGCCTTATCCGGTAACTATCGTCTTGAGTCCAACCCGGTAAGACACGACTTATCGC
CACTGGCAGCAGCCACTGGTAACAGGATTAGCAGAGCGAGGTATGTAGGCGGTGCTACAGAGTTCTTGAA
GTGGTGGCCTAACTACGGCTACACTAGAAGAACAGTATTTGGTATCTGCGCTCTGCTGAAGCCAGTTACC
TTCGGAAAAAGAGTTGGTAGCTCTTGATCCGGCAAACAAACCACCGCTGGTAGCGGTGGTTTTTTTGTTT
GCAAGCAGCAGATTACGCGCAGAAAAAAAGGATCTCAAGAAGATCCTTTGATCTTTTCTACGGGGTCTGA
CGCTCAGTGGAACGAAAACTCACGTTAAGGGATTTTGGTCATGAGATTATCAAAAAGGATCTTCACCTAG
ATCCTTTTGCGGCCGCAAATCAATCTAAAGTATATATGAGTAAACTTGGTCTGACAGTTACCAATGCTTA
ATCAGTGAGGCACCTATCTCAGCGATCTGTCTATTTCGTTCATCCATAGTTGCCTGACTCCCCGTCGTGT
AGATAACTACGATACGGGAGGGCTTACCATCTGGCCCCAGTGCTGCAATGATACCGCGAGACCCACGCTC
ACCGGCTCCAGATTTATCAGCAATAAACCAGCCAGCCGGAAGGGCCGAGCGCAGAAGTGGTCCTGCAACT
TTATCCGCCTCCATCCAGTCTATTAATTGTTGCCGGGAAGCTAGAGTAAGTAGTTCGCCAGTTAATAGTT
TGCGCAACGTTGTTGCCATTGCTACAGGCATCGTGGTGTCACGCTCGTCGTTTGGTATGGCTTCATTCAG
CTCCGGTTCCCAACGATCAAGGCGAGTTACATGATCCCCCATGTTGTGCAAAAAAGCGGTTAGCTCCTTC
GGTCCTCCGATCGTTGTCAGAAGTAAGTTGGCCGCAGTGTTATCACTCATGGTTATGGCAGCACTGCATA
ATTCTCTTACTGTCATGCCATCCGTAAGATGCTTTTCTGTGACTGGTGAGTACTCAACCAAGTCATTCTG
AGAATAGTGTATGCGGCGACCGAGTTGCTCTTGCCCGGCGTCAATACGGGATAATACCGCGCCACATAGC
AGAACTTTAAAAGTGCTCATCATTGGAAAACGTTCTTCGGGGCGAAAACTCTCAAGGATCTTACCGCTGT
TGAGATCCAGTTCGATGTAACCCACTCGTGCACCCAACTGATCTTCAGCATCTTTTACTTTCACCAGCGT
TTCTGGGTGAGCAAAAACAGGAAGGCAAAATGCCGCAAAAAAGGGAATAAGGGCGACACGGAAATGTTGA
ATACTCATACTCTTCCTTTTTCAATGATCCGGCCATTAGCCATATTATTCATTGGTTATATAGCATAAAT
CAATATTGGCTATTGGCCATTGCATACGTTGTATCCATATCATAATATGTACATTTATATTGGCTCATGT
CCAACATTACCGCCATGTTGACATTGATTATTGACTAGTTATTAATAGTAATCAATTACGGGGTCATTAG
TTCATAGCCCATATATGGAGTTCCGCGTTACATAACTTACGGTAAATGGCCCGCCTGGCTGACCGCCCAA
CGACCCCCGCCCATTGACGTCAATAATGACGTATGTTCCCATAGTAACGCCAATAGGGACTTTCCATTGA
CGTCAATGGGTGGAGTATTTACGGTAAACTGCCCACTTGGCAGTACATCAAGTGTATCATATGCCAAGTA
CGCCCCCTATTGACGTCAATGACGGTAAATGGCCCGCCTGGCATTATGCCCAGTACATGACCTTATGGGA
CTTTCCTACTTGGCAGTACATCTACGTATTAGTCATCGCTATTACCATGGTGATGCGGTTTTGGCAGTAC
ATCAATGGGCGTGGATAGCGGTTTGACTCACGGGGATTTCCAAGTCTCCACCCCATTGACGTCAATGGGA
GTTTGTTTTGGCACCAAAATCAACGGGACTTTCCAAAATGTCGTAACAACTCCGCCCCATTGACGCAAAT
GGGCGGTAGGCGTGTACGGTGGGAGGTCTATATAAGCAGAGCTCAATAAAAGAGCCCACAACCCCTCACT
CGGGGCGCCAGTCCTCCGATTGACTGAGTCGCCCGGGTACCCGTATTCCCAATAAAGCCTCTTGCTGTTT
GCATCCGAATCGTGGTCTCGCTGTTCCTTGGGAGGGTCTCCTCTGAGTGATTGACTACCCACGACGGGGG
TCTTTCATTTGGGGGCTCGTCCGGGATTTGGAGACCCCTGCCCAGGGACCACCGACCCACCACCGGGAGG
TAAGCTGGCCAGCAACTTATCTGTGTCTGTCCGATTGTCTAGTGTCTATGTTTGATGTTATGCGCCTGCG
TCTGTACTAGTTAGCTAACTAGCTCTGTATCTGGCGGACCCGTGGTGGAACTGACGAGTTCTGAACACCC
GGCCGCAACCCTGGGAGACGTCCCAGGGACTTTGGGGGCCGTTTTTGTGGCCCGACCTGAGGAAGGGAGT
CGATGTGGAATCCGACCCCGTCAGGATATGTGGTTCTGGTAGGAGACGAGAACCTAAAACAGTTCCCGCC
TCCGTCTGAATTTTTGCTTTCGGTTTGGAACCGAAGCCGCGCGTCTTGTCTGCTGCAGCGCTGCAGCATC
GTTCTGTGTTGTCTCTGTCTGACTGTGTTTCTGTATTTGTCTGAAAATTAGGGCCAGACTGTTACCACTC
CCTTAAGTTTGACCTTAGGTCACTGGAAAGATGTCGAGCGGATCGCTCACAACCAGTCGGTAGATGTCAA
GAAGAGACGTTGGGTTACCTTCTGCTCTGCAGAATGGCCAACCTTTAACGTCGGATGGCCGCGAGACGGC
ACCTTTAACCGAGACCTCATCACCCAGGTTAAGATCAAGGTCTTTTCACCTGGCCCGCATGGACACCCAG
ACCAGGTCCCCTACATCGTGACCTGGGAAGCCTTGGCTTTTGACCCCCCTCCCTGGGTCAAGCCCTTTGT
ACACCCTAAGCCTCCGCCTCCTCTTCCTCCATCCGCCCCGTCTCTCCCCCTTGAACCTCCTCGTTCGACC
CCGCCTCGATCCTCCCTTTATCCAGCCCTCACTCCTTCTCTAGGCGCCGGAATTCGATGT
Features (pLannotate 1.2.2; 20 found; start..end, strand, type, name):
    350..383     +  protein_bind   lox2272: Cre-mediated recombination occurs in the 8-bp core sequence (GGATACTT). lox2272 sites are compatible with each other, but incompatible with loxP or loxN sites (Lee and Saito, 1988). Cre recombinase
    384..433     -  intron         β-globin intron (fragment): internally truncated intron from human β-globin
    434..467     +  protein_bind   loxP: Cre-mediated recombination occurs in the 8-bp core sequence (GCATACAT). Cre recombinase
    476..1195    -  CDS            Venus: yellow fluorescent protein (YFP) with fast and efficient maturation (Nagai et al., 2002) mammalian codon-optimized
   1196..1255    -  CDS            Gap43 (fragment): NEUM_RAT - Experimental evidence at protein level: Swiss-Prot protein existence level 1. This protein is associated with nerve growth. It is a major component of the motile 'growth cones' that form the tips of elongating axons. Plays a role in axonal and dendritic filopodia induction (By similarity). From Rattus norvegicus (Rat).
   1270..1303    -  protein_bind   lox2272: Cre-mediated recombination occurs in the 8-bp core sequence (GGATACTT). lox2272 sites are compatible with each other, but incompatible with loxP or loxN sites (Lee and Saito, 1988). Cre recombinase
   1304..1353    -  intron         β-globin intron (fragment): internally truncated intron from human β-globin
   1354..1387    -  protein_bind   loxP: Cre-mediated recombination occurs in the 8-bp core sequence (GCATACAT). Cre recombinase
   1397..1985    +  misc_feature   WPRE: woodchuck hepatitis virus posttranscriptional regulatory element
   2058..2179    +  LTR            3' LTR (ΔU3) (fragment): self-inactivating 3' long terminal repeat (LTR) from Moloney murine leukemia virus
   2180..2649    +  LTR            LTR: long terminal repeat from Moloney murine leukemia virus
   2715..2767    -  CDS            lacI (fragment): lac repressor; lacI; The lac repressor binds to the lac operator to inhibit transcription in E. coli. This inhibition can be relieved by adding lactose or isopropyl-β-D-thiogalactopyranoside (IPTG).
   2950..3538    -  rep_origin     ori: high-copy-number ColE1/pMB1/pBR322/pUC origin of replication
   3698..4558    -  CDS            AmpR: β-lactamase; bla; confers resistance to ampicillin, carbenicillin, and related antibiotics
   4559..4575    -  promoter       AmpR promoter (fragment): bla
   4710..5089    +  enhancer       CMV enhancer: human cytomegalovirus immediate early enhancer
   5090..5293    +  promoter       CMV promoter: human cytomegalovirus (CMV) immediate early promoter
   5294..5469    +  LTR            5' LTR (truncated): truncated long terminal repeat from Moloney murine sarcoma virus
   5591..5865    +  misc_feature   MESV Ψ (fragment): packaging signal of murine embryonic stem cell virus
   5932..6348    +  CDS            gag (truncated): truncated Moloney murine leukemia virus (MMLV) gag gene lacking the start codon
