[The description below was written by a language model from this plasmid's Addgene catalogue record and pLannotate feature annotations shown in this document.]
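Description:
RV-Syn-Dio-mVenus is a gammaretroviral (Moloney murine leukemia virus-type) transfer plasmid built on the RV-Syn backbone, used to produce retrovirus that labels cell membranes with a yellow fluorescent protein only in cells expressing Cre recombinase. It is propagated in E. coli through a high-copy ColE1/pUC origin and selected with ampicillin via the β-lactamase gene. In the annotated 6,360-nt sequence, a CMV enhancer/promoter is fused to a truncated 5′ LTR, so that the viral genomic RNA can be transcribed in packaging cells. This is followed by the MESV-derived Ψ packaging signal and a truncated gag region lacking its start codon, which supports encapsidation. The 3′ end carries MMLV LTR sequence, including a fragment annotated as a ΔU3 self-inactivating LTR. The plasmid carries no viral structural genes, which would have to be supplied in trans.

The payload is a DIO (double-inverted open reading frame) cassette. Venus is fused at its N-terminus to a short fragment of rat Gap43, the palmitoylation motif that targets the fluorophore to the membrane. This coding sequence sits in antisense orientation between two pairs of incompatible recombination sites, lox2272 and loxP, arranged in opposing orientations. Cre inverts the cassette and then excises one site from each pair, which locks the coding sequence in the sense orientation for expression. According to the catalogue entry, expression is driven by the rat synapsin promoter, which favours neurons. The feature table does not annotate this promoter, although the unannotated stretch upstream of the first lox site is where it would be expected. A WPRE downstream of the cassette enhances transcript stability and expression. The construct suits Cre-dependent morphological labelling of retrovirally infected neurons.
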