Addgene plasmid #153204: RV-Syn-Dio-mVenus
Purpose: Can be used to generate retrovirus that will mark the membrane (Palmitoylated-Venus) in the presence of Cre from the rat synapsin promoter
Depositing lab: Lynette Lim. Depositing organization: Vlaams Instituut voor Biotechnologie (VIB, vzw).
Backbone
  Vector backbone: RV-Syn
  Vector type: Retroviral
Growth in bacteria
  Bacterial resistance: Ampicillin, 100 μg/mL
  Growth temperature: 37°C
  Growth strain: NEB Stable
  Copy number: High Copy
Gene/Insert
  Gene/Insert name: membrane-tagged-Venus
  Species: Synthetic
  Promoter: rat synapsin
  Cloning method: Restriction Enzyme; 5′ cloning site Unknown (unknown if destroyed)
Terms and licenses: Academic/Nonprofit Terms; Industry Terms: Not Available to Industry
How to cite: RV-Syn-Dio-mVenus was a gift from Lynette Lim (Addgene plasmid # 153204 ; http://n2t.net/addgene:153204 ; RRID:Addgene_153204)
